Addgene plasmid #139111: pJ4M_hnRNPA2_FL_P298L
Purpose: Express FL hnRNPA2 P298L with a C-terminal MBP tag
Depositing lab: Nicolas Fawzi. Depositing organization: Brown University. Publication: Weak binding to the A2RE RNA rigidifies hnRNPA2 RRMs and reduces liquid-liquid phase separation and aggregation. Ryan VH, Watters S, Amaya J, Khatiwada B, Venditti V, Naik MT, Fawzi NL. Nucleic Acids Res. 2020 Sep 1. pii: 5900113. doi: 10.1093/nar/gkaa710. PubMed 32870271.
Backbone
  Vector backbone: pJ4M
  Vector type: Bacterial Expression
Growth in bacteria
  Bacterial resistance: Kanamycin, 50 μg/mL
  Growth temperature: 37°C
  Growth strain: DH5alpha
  Copy number: High Copy
Gene/Insert
  Gene/Insert name: hnRNPA2
  Species: H. sapiens (human)
  Mutation: P298L
  Entrez Gene: HNRNPA2B1 (a.k.a. HNRNPA2, HNRNPB1, HNRPA2, HNRPA2B1, HNRPB1, IBMPFD2, OPMD2, RNPA2, SNRPB1)
  Cloning method: Restriction Enzyme; 5′ cloning site unknown (unknown if destroyed)
Terms and licenses: Academic/Nonprofit Terms; Industry Terms: Not Available to Industry
How to cite: pJ4M_hnRNPA2_FL_P298L was a gift from Nicolas Fawzi (Addgene plasmid # 139111 ; http://n2t.net/addgene:139111 ; RRID:Addgene_139111)
