[The description below was written by a language model from this plasmid's Addgene catalogue record and pLannotate feature annotations shown in this document.]
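Description:
pJ4M_hnRNPA2_FL_P298L is a bacterial expression plasmid of about 6.2 kb, built on the pJ4M backbone, for producing full-length human hnRNPA2 (encoded by HNRNPA2B1) carrying the P298L substitution as a fusion to maltose-binding protein. It replicates in E. coli from a high-copy ColE1/pUC-type origin and is selected with kanamycin through an aph(3')-Ia resistance gene, which appears to be driven by a fragment of the bla (AmpR) promoter.

The expression cassette follows the standard T7/lac design. A T7 promoter followed directly by a lac operator controls transcription, and a plasmid-borne lacI gene supplies the repressor. Expression therefore stays off until IPTG induction and needs a host that provides T7 RNA polymerase. In the feature table, the hnRNPA2 coding sequence comes first, followed after a short linker region by an MBP gene that lacks its signal sequence, so the fusion remains in the cytosol. This arrangement matches the catalogue description of a C-terminal MBP tag. Downstream of MBP are a partial attB1-like match and a short histidine tag annotation, then the T7 terminator. The record does not state whether the His tag is in frame with the fusion or whether a protease cleavage site separates the parts. The remaining annotations, such as the rrnB terminator, 5S rRNA and lacZα fragments, are backbone remnants that insulate the cassettes.

MBP is commonly used to improve the solubility of aggregation-prone proteins and to allow affinity purification. The associated publication concerns RNA binding, liquid-liquid phase separation and aggregation of hnRNPA2, so the construct appears intended to supply recombinant mutant protein for in vitro biophysical studies of this kind.
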