Features (pLannotate 1.2.2; 17 found; start..end, strand, type, name):
    156..174     +  promoter       T7 promoter: promoter for bacteriophage T7 RNA polymerase
    175..199     +  protein_bind   lac operator: The lac repressor binds to the lac operator to inhibit transcription in E. coli. This inhibition can be relieved by adding lactose or isopropyl-β-D-thiogalactopyranoside (IPTG). lac repressor encoded by lacI
    245..1267    +  CDS            HNRNPA2B1: ROA2_SAGOE - Also known as HNRPA2B1. Experimental evidence at protein level: Swiss-Prot protein existence level 1. Heterogeneous nuclear ribonucleoprotein (hnRNP) that associates with nascent pre-mRNAs, packaging them into hnRNP particles. The hnRNP particle arrangement on nascent hnRNA is non-random and sequence-dependent and serves to condense and stabilize the transcripts and minimize tangling and knotting. Packaging plays a role in various processes such as transcription, pre-mRNA processing, RNA nuclear export, subcellular location, mRNA translation and stability of mature mRNAs. Forms hn
   1304..2401    +  CDS            MBP: maltose binding protein from E. coli; malE (mutated); This version of the gene does not encode a signal sequence, so MBP will remain in the cytosol.
   2421..2439    +  protein_bind   attB1 (fragment): mutant version of attB; core recombination site for the Gateway® BP reaction BP Clonase™
   2453..2469    +  CDS            7xHis (fragment): 6xHis affinity tag
   2478..2525    +  terminator     T7 terminator: transcription terminator for bacteriophage T7 RNA polymerase
   2585..2625    -  terminator     rrnB T1 terminator (fragment): transcription terminator T1 from the E. coli rrnB gene
   2627..2742    -  ncRNA          5S rRNA: Accession: RF00001 - 5S ribosomal RNA
   2773..2797    +  CDS            KanR (fragment): aminoglycoside phosphotransferase; aph(3')-Ia; confers resistance to kanamycin in bacteria or G418 (Geneticin®) in eukaryotes
   2827..2923    +  promoter       AmpR promoter (fragment): bla
   2926..3735    +  CDS            KanR: aminoglycoside phosphotransferase; aph(3')-Ia; confers resistance to kanamycin in bacteria or G418 (Geneticin®) in eukaryotes
   3744..3817    +  promoter       lacI promoter (fragment): lacI
   3818..4897    +  CDS            lacI: LACI_ECOLI - Experimental evidence at protein level: Swiss-Prot protein existence level 1. Repressor of the lactose operon. Binds allolactose as an inducer. From Escherichia coli (strain K12).
   4986..5574    +  rep_origin     ori: high-copy-number ColE1/pMB1/pBR322/pUC origin of replication
   5799..5816    +  terminator     rrnB T2 terminator (fragment): transcription terminator T2 from the E. coli rrnB gene
   5841..5860    -  CDS            lacZα (fragment): LacZα fragment of β-galactosidase; lacZ fragment
>Addgene plasmid #139111 | pJ4M_hnRNPA2_FL_P298L | addgene full sequence | sequence record 274920 | Addgene NGS Result
AAGAAAATAAATCTCGAAAATAATAAAGGGAAAATCAGTTTTTGATATCAAAATTATACATGTCAACGAT
AATACAAAATATAATACAAACTATAAGATGTTATCAGTATTTATTATGCATTTAGAATAAATTTTGTGTC
GCCCTTCCGCGAAATTAATACGACTCACTATAGGGGAATTGTGAGCGGATAACAATTCCCCTCTAGAAAT
AATTTTGTTTAACTTTTGAAGGAGATATACCCATATGGAACGTGAAAAAGAGCAGTTTCGCAAGCTGTTT
ATCGGTGGCCTGAGCTTCGAAACTACCGAAGAGAGCCTGCGCAACTATTATGAGCAGTGGGGTAAACTGA
CGGATTGCGTCGTGATGCGTGACCCGGCGAGCAAGCGCAGCCGTGGCTTCGGTTTCGTCACCTTCTCCAG
CATGGCAGAGGTTGACGCCGCTATGGCAGCCCGTCCTCACAGCATTGACGGCCGTGTGGTTGAGCCGAAG
CGTGCGGTCGCTCGTGAAGAGTCGGGTAAGCCGGGTGCTCACGTCACCGTCAAAAAGCTGTTCGTGGGTG
GTATCAAGGAAGATACCGAGGAACACCACTTGCGCGACTACTTCGAGGAATATGGCAAAATCGATACCAT
TGAGATCATTACGGACCGTCAAAGCGGCAAAAAGCGTGGTTTCGGCTTTGTTACGTTTGACGATCACGAC
CCGGTTGACAAAATCGTGCTGCAAAAGTACCACACCATTAACGGCCACAACGCCGAGGTGCGTAAAGCGC
TGAGCCGTCAAGAGATGCAAGAAGTGCAGTCCTCTCGCAGCGGTCGTGGTGGCAACTTTGGTTTCGGTGA
TAGCCGCGGTGGTGGCGGCAACTTCGGTCCGGGTCCGGGCAGCAATTTCCGTGGTGGTTCCGACGGTTAC
GGTAGCGGTCGCGGCTTTGGCGATGGCTATAATGGTTACGGTGGTGGTCCGGGCGGCGGCAATTTCGGTG
GTAGCCCGGGTTACGGCGGTGGTCGCGGCGGTTATGGCGGTGGCGGTCCAGGCTACGGTAACCAGGGTGG
TGGTTATGGTGGTGGCTACGATAACTATGGCGGTGGTAACTATGGTAGCGGCAATTACAATGATTTTGGC
AACTACAACCAGCAACTGAGCAATTACGGCCCGATGAAATCCGGCAATTTTGGCGGTTCCCGTAATATGG
GTGGTCCGTATGGTGGCGGTAACTACGGCCCGGGTGGTAGCGGTGGTTCTGGCGGCTATGGTGGCCGCAG
CCGTTACCTCGAGGAGAACCTGTACTTTCAGGGTAGCGGTACCAAAATCGAAGAAGGTAAACTGGTAATC
TGGATTAACGGCGATAAAGGCTATAACGGTCTCGCTGAAGTCGGTAAGAAATTCGAGAAAGATACCGGAA
TTAAAGTCACCGTTGAGCATCCGGATAAACTGGAAGAGAAATTCCCACAGGTTGCGGCAACTGGCGATGG
CCCTGACATTATCTTCTGGGCACACGACCGCTTTGGTGGCTACGCTCAATCTGGCCTGTTGGCTGAAATC
ACCCCGGACAAAGCGTTCCAGGACAAGCTGTATCCGTTTACCTGGGATGCCGTACGTTACAACGGCAAGC
TGATTGCTTACCCGATCGCTGTTGAAGCGTTATCGCTGATTTATAACAAAGATCTGCTGCCGAACCCGCC
AAAAACCTGGGAAGAGATCCCGGCGCTGGATAAAGAACTGAAAGCGAAAGGTAAGAGCGCGCTGATGTTC
AACCTGCAAGAACCGTACTTCACCTGGCCGCTGATTGCTGCTGACGGGGGTTATGCGTTCAAGTATGAAA
ACGGCAAGTACGACATTAAAGACGTGGGCGTGGATAACGCTGGCGCGAAAGCGGGTCTGACCTTCCTGGT
TGACCTGATTAAAAACAAACACATGAATGCAGACACCGATTACTCCATCGCAGAAGCTGCCTTTAATAAA
GGCGAAACAGCGATGACCATCAACGGCCCGTGGGCATGGTCCAACATCGACACCAGCAAAGTGAATTATG
GTGTAACGGTACTGCCGACCTTCAAGGGTCAACCATCCAAACCGTTCGTTGGCGTGCTGAGCGCAGGTAT
TAACGCCGCCAGTCCGAACAAAGAGCTGGCAAAAGAGTTCCTCGAAAACTATCTGCTGACTGATGAAGGT
CTGGAAGCGGTTAATAAAGACAAACCGCTGGGTGCCGTAGCGCTGAAGTCTTACGAGGAAGAGTTGGCGA
AAGATCCACGTATTGCCGCCACCATGGAAAACGCCCAGAAAGGTGAAATCATGCCGAACATCCCGCAGAT
GTCCGCTTTCTGGTATGCCGTGCGTACTGCGGTGATCAACGCCGCCAGCGGTCGTCAGACTGTCGATGAA
GCCCTGAAAGACGCGCAGACTAATTCGGGATCTGATATCACAAGTTTGTACAAAAAAGCTGAAGGCGGTA
CCCATCACCATCACCATCATTGACCCCCTAGCATAACCCCTTGGGGCCTCTAAACGGGTCTTGAGGGGTT
TTTTGCCCCTGAGACGCGTCAATCGAGTTCGTACCTAAGGGCGACACCCCCTAATTAGCCCGGGCGAAAG
GCCCAGTCTTTCGACTGAGCCTTTCGTTTTATTTGATGCCTGGCAGTTCCCTACTCTCGCATGGGGAGTC
CCCACACTACCATCGGCGCTACGGCGTTTCACTTCTGAGTTCGGCATGGGGTCAGGTGGGACCACCGCGC
TACTGCCGCCAGGCAAACAAGGGGTGTTATGAGCCATATTCAGGTATAAATGGGCTCGCGATAATGTTCA
GAATTGGTTAATTGGTTGTAACACTGACCCCTATTTGTTTATTTTTCTAAATACATTCAAATATGTATCC
GCTCATGAGACAATAACCCTGATAAATGCTTCAATAATATTGAAAAAGGAAGAATATGAGCCATATTCAA
CGGGAAACGTCGAGGCCGCGATTAAATTCCAACATGGATGCTGATTTATATGGGTATAAATGGGCTCGCG
ATAATGTCGGGCAATCAGGTGCGACAATCTATCGCTTGTATGGGAAGCCCGATGCGCCAGAGTTGTTTCT
GAAACATGGCAAAGGTAGCGTTGCCAATGATGTTACAGATGAGATGGTCAGACTAAACTGGCTGACGGAA
TTTATGCCACTTCCGACCATCAAGCATTTTATCCGTACTCCTGATGATGCATGGTTACTCACCACTGCGA
TCCCCGGAAAAACAGCGTTCCAGGTATTAGAAGAATATCCTGATTCAGGTGAAAATATTGTTGATGCGCT
GGCAGTGTTCCTGCGCCGGTTGCACTCGATTCCTGTTTGTAATTGTCCTTTTAACAGCGATCGCGTATTT
CGCCTCGCTCAGGCGCAATCACGAATGAATAACGGTTTGGTTGATGCGAGTGATTTTGATGACGAGCGTA
ATGGCTGGCCTGTTGAACAAGTCTGGAAAGAAATGCATAAACTTTTGCCATTCTCACCGGATTCAGTCGT
CACTCATGGTGATTTCTCACTTGATAACCTTATTTTTGACGAGGGGAAATTAATAGGTTGTATTGATGTT
GGACGAGTCGGAATCGCAGACCGATACCAGGATCTTGCCATCCTATGGAACTGCCTCGGTGAGTTTTCTC
CTTCATTACAGAAACGGCTTTTTCAAAAATATGGTATTGATAATCCTGATATGAATAAATTGCAATTTCA
TTTGATGCTCGATGAGTTTTTCTAAGCGGCGCGCCATCGAATGGCGCAAAACCTTTCGCGGTATGGCATG
ATAGCGCCCGGAAGAGAGTCAATTCAGGGTGGTGAATATGAAACCAGTAACGTTATACGATGTCGCAGAG
TATGCCGGTGTCTCTTATCAGACCGTTTCCCGCGTGGTGAACCAGGCCAGCCACGTTTCTGCGAAAACGC
GGGAAAAAGTGGAAGCGGCGATGGCGGAGCTGAATTACATTCCCAACCGCGTGGCACAACAACTGGCGGG
CAAACAGTCGTTGCTGATTGGCGTTGCCACCTCCAGTCTGGCCCTGCACGCGCCGTCGCAAATTGTCGCG
GCGATTAAATCTCGCGCCGATCAACTGGGTGCCAGCGTGGTGGTGTCGATGGTAGAACGAAGCGGCGTCG
AAGCCTGTAAAGCGGCGGTGCACAATCTTCTCGCGCAACGCGTCAGTGGGCTGATCATTAACTATCCGCT
GGATGACCAGGATGCCATTGCTGTGGAAGCTGCCTGCACTAATGTTCCGGCGTTATTTCTTGATGTCTCT
GACCAGACACCCATCAACAGTATTATTTTCTCCCATGAGGACGGTACGCGACTGGGCGTGGAGCATCTGG
TCGCATTGGGTCACCAGCAAATCGCGCTGTTAGCGGGCCCATTAAGTTCTGTCTCGGCGCGTCTGCGTCT
GGCTGGCTGGCATAAATATCTCACTCGCAATCAAATTCAGCCGATAGCGGAACGGGAAGGCGACTGGAGT
GCCATGTCCGGTTTTCAACAAACCATGCAAATGCTGAATGAGGGCATCGTTCCCACTGCGATGCTGGTTG
CCAACGATCAGATGGCGCTGGGCGCAATGCGCGCCATTACCGAGTCCGGGCTGCGCGTTGGTGCGGATAT
CTCGGTAGTGGGATACGACGATACCGAAGATAGCTCATGTTATATCCCGCCGTTAACCACCATCAAACAG
GATTTTCGCCTGCTGGGGCAAACCAGCGTGGACCGCTTGCTGCAACTCTCTCAGGGCCAGGCGGTGAAGG
GCAATCAGCTGTTGCCAGTCTCACTGGTGAAAAGAAAAACCACCCTGGCGCCCAATACGCAAACCGCCTC
TCCCCGCGCGTTGGCCGATTCATTAATGCAGCTGGCACGACAGGTTTCCCGACTGGAAAGCGGGCAGTGA
CTCATGACCAAAATCCCTTAACGTGAGTTACGCGCGCGTCGTTCCACTGAGCGTCAGACCCCGTAGAAAA
GATCAAAGGATCTTCTTGAGATCCTTTTTTTCTGCGCGTAATCTGCTGCTTGCAAACAAAAAAACCACCG
CTACCAGCGGTGGTTTGTTTGCCGGATCAAGAGCTACCAACTCTTTTTCCGAAGGTAACTGGCTTCAGCA
GAGCGCAGATACCAAATACTGTTCTTCTAGTGTAGCCGTAGTTAGCCCACCACTTCAAGAACTCTGTAGC
ACCGCCTACATACCTCGCTCTGCTAATCCTGTTACCAGTGGCTGCTGCCAGTGGCGATAAGTCGTGTCTT
ACCGGGTTGGACTCAAGACGATAGTTACCGGATAAGGCGCAGCGGTCGGGCTGAACGGGGGGTTCGTGCA
CACAGCCCAGCTTGGAGCGAACGACCTACACCGAACTGAGATACCTACAGCGTGAGCTATGAGAAAGCGC
CACGCTTCCCGAAGGGAGAAAGGCGGACAGGTATCCGGTAAGCGGCAGGGTCGGAACAGGAGAGCGCACG
AGGGAGCTTCCAGGGGGAAACGCCTGGTATCTTTATAGTCCTGTCGGGTTTCGCCACCTCTGACTTGAGC
GTCGATTTTTGTGATGCTCGTCAGGGGGGCGGAGCCTATGGAAAAACGCCAGCAACGCGGCCTTTTTACG
GTTCCTGGCCTTTTGCTGGCCTTTTGCTCACATGTTCTTTCCTGCGTTATCCCCTGATTCTGTGGATAAC
CGTATTACCGCCTTTGAGTGAGCTGATACCGCTCGCCGCAGCCGAACGACCGAGCGCAGCGAGTCAGTGA
GCGAGGAAGCGGAAGGCGAGAGTAGGGAACTGCCAGGCATCAAACTAAGCAGAAGGCCCCTGACGGATGG
CCTTTTTGCGTTTCTACAAACTCTTTCTGTGTTGTAAAACGACGGCCAGTCTTAAGCTCGGGCCCCCTGG
GCGGTTCTGATAACGAGTAATCGTTAATCCGCAAATAACGTAAAAACCCGCTTCGGCGGGTTTTTTTATG
GGGGGAGTTTAGGGAAAGAGCATTTGTCAGAATATTTAAGGGCGCCTGTCACTTTGCTTGATATATGAGA
ATTATTTAACCTTATAAATGAGAAAAAAGCAACGCACTTTAAATAAGATACGTTGCTTTTTCGATTGATG
AACACCTATAATTAAACTATTCATCTATTATTTATGATTTTTTGTATATACAATATTTCTAGTTTGTTAA
AGAGAATT
